Addgene plasmid #24920: pEGFP-LC3 (human)
Purpose: Mammalian expression of LC3 fused to EGFP
Depositing lab: Toren Finkel. Depositing organization: National Heart, Lung, and Blood Institute (NHLBI). Publication: A role for the NAD-dependent deacetylase Sirt1 in the regulation of autophagy. Lee IH, Cao L, Mostoslavsky R, Lombard DB, Liu J, Bruns NE, Tsokos M, Alt FW, Finkel T. Proc Natl Acad Sci U S A. 2008 Mar 4. 105(9):3374-9. 10.1073/pnas.0712145105 PubMed 18296641.
Backbone
  Vector backbone: pEGFP-C2
  Backbone size w/o insert (bp): 4700
  Vector type: Mammalian Expression
Growth in bacteria
  Bacterial resistance: Kanamycin, 50 μg/mL
  Growth temperature: 37°C
  Growth strain: DH5alpha
  Copy number: High Copy
Gene/Insert
  Gene/Insert name: LC3 (alt name: microtubule-associated protein 1 light chain 3)
  Species: H. sapiens (human)
  GenBank ID: BC067797
  Entrez Gene: MAP1LC3B (a.k.a. ATG8F, LC3B, MAP1A/1BLC3, MAP1LC3B-a)
  Tag / fusion protein: EGFP (N terminal on insert)
  Cloning method: Restriction Enzyme; 5′ cloning site EcoRI (not destroyed); 3′ cloning site BamHI (not destroyed)
  Sequencing primers: 5′ CMV-F, EGFP-C; 3′ SV40pA-R
Terms and licenses: Academic/Nonprofit Terms; Industry Terms: Not Available to Industry
How to cite: pEGFP-LC3 (human) was a gift from Toren Finkel (Addgene plasmid # 24920 ; http://n2t.net/addgene:24920 ; RRID:Addgene_24920)
