[The description below was written by a language model from this plasmid's Addgene catalogue record and pLannotate feature annotations shown in this document.]
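Description:
pEGFP-LC3 (human) is a mammalian expression plasmid built on the pEGFP-C2 backbone that produces human LC3B (MAP1LC3B, microtubule-associated protein 1 light chain 3) fused at its N terminus to EGFP. The sequenced record is about 5.1 kb. The LC3B coding sequence was inserted between the EcoRI and BamHI sites of the multiple cloning site, both of which remain intact, so that it lies downstream of the EGFP open reading frame and is joined to it by a short stretch of residual polylinker. Transcription of the fusion is driven by the human cytomegalovirus immediate early enhancer and promoter and terminated by the SV40 polyadenylation signal. Placing the tag at the N terminus leaves the C-terminal end of LC3 free; this is the end that is processed and lipidated when the protein attaches to autophagosomal membranes.

The plasmid is propagated in E. coli at high copy number from a ColE1/pUC-type origin and also carries an f1 origin for single-stranded DNA production. A single Tn5 aminoglycoside phosphotransferase gene (NeoR/KanR) serves both hosts. A bacterial bla-type promoter provides kanamycin resistance in bacteria, while the adjacent SV40 enhancer/early promoter and the HSV TK polyadenylation signal allow G418 selection of stably transfected mammalian cells. The short large T antigen, ble and bGH poly(A) fragments in the annotation appear to be partial matches to backbone sequence, not functional elements.

LC3B is an Atg8 family member found on autophagosomes, so the fluorescent fusion is typically used as a live or fixed cell reporter of autophagy, with autophagosome formation seen as a shift from diffuse to punctate green fluorescence. The associated publication concerns the regulation of autophagy by the deacetylase Sirt1.
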