Features (pLannotate 1.2.2; 15 found; start..end, strand, type, name):
     68..371     +  enhancer       CMV enhancer: human cytomegalovirus immediate early enhancer
    372..575     +  promoter       CMV promoter: human cytomegalovirus (CMV) immediate early promoter
    620..1336    +  CDS            EGFP: EGFP is a basic (constitutively fluorescent) green fluorescent protein published in 1996, derived from Aequorea victoria. It is reported to be a rapidly-maturing weak dimer with moderate acid sensitivity.
   1342..1375    +  misc_feature   MCS (fragment): multiple cloning site
   1382..1756    +  CDS            LC3B: human LC3 protein; MAP1LC3B; Atg8 family member found on autophagosomes
   1781..1865    +  CDS            large T antigen (fragment): large T antigen from SV40 (simian virus 40)
   1888..2009    +  polyA_signal   SV40 poly(A) signal: SV40 polyadenylation signal
   2043..2471    -  rep_origin     f1 ori (sequence partly withheld): f1 bacteriophage origin of replication; arrow indicates direction of (+) strand synthesis
   2498..2602    +  promoter       AmpR promoter: bla
   2604..2961    +  promoter       SV40 promoter: SV40 enhancer and early promoter
   2996..3790    +  CDS            NeoR/KanR: aminoglycoside phosphotransferase from Tn5; aph(3')-II (or nptII); confers resistance to neomycin, kanamycin, and G418 (Geneticin®)
   3811..3963    +  CDS            ble (fragment): BLE_KLEPN - Experimental evidence at protein level: Swiss-Prot protein existence level 1. Binding protein with a strong affinity to the bleomycin family of antibiotics. Binds to CL990; an antimitotic-antibiotic compound. From Klebsiella pneumoniae.
   4022..4069    +  polyA_signal   HSV TK poly(A) signal: herpes simplex virus thymidine kinase polyadenylation signal (Cole and Stacy, 1985)
   4160..4176    -  polyA_signal   bGH poly(A) signal (fragment): bovine growth hormone polyadenylation signal
   4398..4986    +  rep_origin     ori: high-copy-number ColE1/pMB1/pBR322/pUC origin of replication
>Addgene plasmid #24920 | pEGFP-LC3 (human) | addgene full sequence | sequence record 364689 | Addgene NGS Result
CATGCATTAGTTATTAATAGTAATCAATTACGGGGTCATTAGTTCATAGCCCATATATGGAGTTCCGCGT
TACATAACTTACGGTAAATGGCCCGCCTGGCTGACCGCCCAACGACCCCCGCCCATTGACGTCAATAATG
ACGTATGTTCCCATAGTAACGCCAATAGGGACTTTCCATTGACGTCAATGGGTGGAGTATTTACGGTAAA
CTGCCCACTTGGCAGTACATCAAGTGTATCATATGCCAAGTACGCCCCCTATTGACGTCAATGACGGTAA
ATGGCCCGCCTGGCATTATGCCCAGTACATGACCTTATGGGACTTTCCTACTTGGCAGTACATCTACGTA
TTAGTCATCGCTATTACCATGGTGATGCGGTTTTGGCAGTACATCAATGGGCGTGGATAGCGGTTTGACT
CACGGGGATTTCCAAGTCTCCACCCCATTGACGTCAATGGGAGTTTGTTTTGGCACCAAAATCAACGGGA
CTTTCCAAAATGTCGTAACAACTCCGCCCCATTGACGCAAATGGGCGGTAGGCGTGTACGGTGGGAGGTC
TATATAAGCAGAGCTGGTTTAGTGAACCGTCAGATCCGCTAGCGCTACCGGTCGCCACCATGGTGAGCAA
GGGCGAGGAGCTGTTCACCGGGGTGGTGCCCATCCTGGTCGAGCTGGACGGCGACGTAAACGGCCACAAG
TTCAGCGTGTCCGGCGAGGGCGAGGGCGATGCCACCTACGGCAAGCTGACCCTGAAGTTCATCTGCACCA
CCGGCAAGCTGCCCGTGCCCTGGCCCACCCTCGTGACCACCCTGACCTACGGCGTGCAGTGCTTCAGCCG
CTACCCCGACCACATGAAGCAGCACGACTTCTTCAAGTCCGCCATGCCCGAAGGCTACGTCCAGGAGCGC
ACCATCTTCTTCAAGGACGACGGCAACTACAAGACCCGCGCCGAGGTGAAGTTCGAGGGCGACACCCTGG
TGAACCGCATCGAGCTAAAGGGCATCGACTTCAAGGAGGACGGCAACATCCTGGGGCACAAGCTGGAGTA
CAACTACAACAGCCACAACGTCTATATCATGGCCGACAAGCAGAAGAACGGCATCAAGGTGAACTTCAAG
ATCCGCCACAACATCGAGGACGGCAGCGTGCAGCTCGCCGACCACTACCAGCAGAACACCCCCATCGGCG
ACGGCCCCGTGCTGCTGCCCGACAACCACTACCTGAGCACCCAGTCCGCCCTGAGCAAAGACCCCAACGA
GAAGCGCGATCACATGGTCCTGCTGGAGTTCGTGACCGCCGCCGGGATCACTCTCGGCATGGACGAGCTG
TACAAGTCCGGCCGGACTCAGATCTCGAGCTCAAGCTTCGAATTCCCGACCATGCCGTCGGAGAAGACCT
TCAAGCAGCGCCGCACCTTCGAACAAAGAGTAGAAGATGTCCGACTTATTCGAGAGCAGCATCCAACCAA
AATCCCGGTGATAATAGAACGATACAAGGGTGAGAAGCAGCTTCCTGTTCTGGATAAAACAAAGTTCCTT
GTACCTGACCATGTCAACATGAGTGAGCTCATCAAGATAATTAGAAGGCGCTTACAGCTCAATGCTAATC
AGGCCTTCTTCCTGTTGGTGAACGGACACAGCATGGTCAGCGTCTCCACACCAATCTCAGAGGTGTATGA
GAGTGAGAAAGATGAAGATGGATTCCTGTACATGGTCTATGCCTCCCAGGAGACGTTCGGGATGAAATTG
TCAGTGCAGGATCCACCGGATCTAGATAACTGATCATAATCAGCCATACCACATTTGTAGAGGTTTTACT
TGCTTTAAAAAACCTCCCACACCTCCCCCTGAACCTGAAACATAAAATGAATGCAATTGTTGTTGTTAAC
TTGTTTATTGCAGCTTATAATGGTTACAAATAAAGCAATAGCATCACAAATTTCACAAATAAAGCATTTT
TTTCACTGCATTCTAGTTGTGGTTTGTCCAAACTCATCAATGTATCTTAACGCGTAAATTGTAAGCGTTA
ATATTTTGTTAAAATTCGCGTTAAATTTTTGTTAAATCAGCTCATTTTTTAACCAATAGGCCGAAATCGG
CAAAATCCCTTATAAATCAAAAGAATAGACCGAGATAGGGT
[37 nt withheld, positions 2142-2178]
AAAGAACGTGGACTCCAACGTCAAAGG
[49 nt withheld, positions 2206-2254]
T
[91 nt withheld, positions 2256-2346]
G
[124 nt withheld, positions 2348-2471]
CAGGTGGCACTTTTCGGGGAAATGTGCGCGGAACCCCTATTTGTTTATTTTTCTAAATACATTCAAATAT
GTATCCGCTCATGAGACAATAACCCTGATAAATGCTTCAATAATATTGAAAAAGGAAGAGTCCTGAGGCG
GAAAGAACCAGCTGTGGAATGTGTGTCAGTTAGGGTGTGGAAAGTCCCCAGGCTCCCCAGCAGGCAGAAG
TATGCAAAGCATGCATCTCAATTAGTCAGCAACCAGGTGTGGAAAGTCCCCAGGCTCCCCAGCAGGCAGA
AGTATGCAAAGCATGCATCTCAATTAGTCAGCAACCATAGTCCCGCCCCTAACTCCGCCCATCCCGCCCC
TAACTCCGCCCAGTTCCGCCCATTCTCCGCCCCATGGCTGACTAATTTTTTTTATTTATGCAGAGGCCGA
GGCCGCCTCGGCCTCTGAGCTATTCCAGAAGTAGTGAGGAGGCTTTTTTGGAGGCCTAGGCTTTTGCAAA
GATCGATCAAGAGACAGGATGAGGATCGTTTCGCATGATTGAACAAGATGGATTGCACGCAGGTTCTCCG
GCCGCTTGGGTGGAGAGGCTATTCGGCTATGACTGGGCACAACAGACAATCGGCTGCTCTGATGCCGCCG
TGTTCCGGCTGTCAGCGCAGGGGCGCCCGGTTCTTTTTGTCAAGACCGACCTGTCCGGTGCCCTGAATGA
ACTGCAAGACGAGGCAGCGCGGCTATCGTGGCTGGCCACGACGGGCGTTCCTTGCGCAGCTGTGCTCGAC
GTTGTCACTGAAGCGGGAAGGGACTGGCTGCTATTGGGCGAAGTGCCGGGGCAGGATCTCCTGTCATCTC
ACCTTGCTCCTGCCGAGAAAGTATCCATCATGGCTGATGCAATGCGGCGGCTGCATACGCTTGATCCGGC
TACCTGCCCATTCGACCACCAAGCGAAACATCGCATCGAGCGAGCACGTACTCGGATGGAAGCCGGTCTT
GTCGATCAGGATGATCTGGACGAAGAGCATCAGGGGCTCGCGCCAGCCGAACTGTTCGCCAGGCTCAAGG
CGAGCATGCCCGACGGCGAGGATCTCGTCGTGACCCATGGCGATGCCTGCTTGCCGAATATCATGGTGGA
AAATGGCCGCTTTTCTGGATTCATCGACTGTGGCCGGCTGGGTGTGGCGGACCGCTATCAGGACATAGCG
TTGGCTACCCGTGATATTGCTGAAGAGCTTGGCGGCGAATGGGCTGACCGCTTCCTCGTGCTTTACGGTA
TCGCCGCTCCCGATTCGCAGCGCATCGCCTTCTATCGCCTTCTTGACGAGTTCTTCTGAGCGGGACTCTG
GGGTTCGAAATGACCGACCAAGCGACGCCCAACCTGCCATCACGAGATTTCGATTCCACCGCCGCCTTCT
ATGAAAGGTTGGGCTTCGGAATCGTTTTCCGGGACGCCGGCTGGATGATCCTCCAGCGCGGGGATCTCAT
GCTGGAGTTCTTCGCCCACCCTAGGGGGAGGCTAACTGAAACACGGAAGGAGACAATACCGGAAGGAACC
CGCGCTATGACGGCAATAAAAAGACAGAATAAAACGCACGGTGTTGGGTCGTTTGTTCATAAACGCGGGG
TTCGGTCCCAGGGCTGGCACTCTGTCGATACCCCACCGAGACCCCATTGGGGCCAATACGCCCGCGTTTC
TTCCTTTTCCCCACCCCACCCCCCAAGTTCGGGTGAAGGCCCAGGGCTCGCAGCCAACGTCGGGGCGGCA
GGCCCTGCCATAGCCTCAGGTTACTCATATATACTTTAGATTGATTTAAAACTTCATTTTTAATTTAAAA
GGATCTAGGTGAAGATCCTTTTTGATAATCTCATGACCAAAATCCCTTAACGTGAGTTTTCGTTCCACTG
AGCGTCAGACCCCGTAGAAAAGATCAAAGGATCTTCTTGAGATCCTTTTTTTCTGCGCGTAATCTGCTGC
TTGCAAACAAAAAAACCACCGCTACCAGCGGTGGTTTGTTTGCCGGATCAAGAGCTACCAACTCTTTTTC
CGAAGGTAACTGGCTTCAGCAGAGCGCAGATACCAAATACTGTTCTTCTAGTGTAGCCGTAGTTAGGCCA
CCACTTCAAGAACTCTGTAGCACCGCCTACATACCTCGCTCTGCTAATCCTGTTACCAGTGGCTGCTGCC
AGTGGCGATAAGTCGTGTCTTACCGGGTTGGACTCAAGACGATAGTTACCGGATAAGGCGCAGCGGTCGG
GCTGAACGGGGGGTTCGTGCACACAGCCCAGCTTGGAGCGAACGACCTACACCGAACTGAGATACCTACA
GCGTGAGCTATGAGAAAGCGCCACGCTTCCCGAAGGGAGAAAGGCGGACAGGTATCCGGTAAGCGGCAGG
GTCGGAACAGGAGAGCGCACGAGGGAGCTTCCAGGGGGAAACGCCTGGTATCTTTATAGTCCTGTCGGGT
TTCGCCACCTCTGACTTGAGCGTCGATTTTTGTGATGCTCGTCAGGGGGGCGGAGCCTATGGAAAAACGC
CAGCAACGCGGCCTTTTTACGGTTCCTGGCCTTTTGCTGGCCTTTTGCTCACATGTTCTTTCCTGCGTTA
TCCCCTGATTCTGTGGATAACCGTATTACCGC
