>Addgene plasmid #24920 | pEGFP-LC3 (human) | addgene partial sequence | sequence record 48328 | EGFP-C 5'-CATGGTCCTGCTGGAGTTCGTG-3'
AGTCCGGCCGGACTCAGATCTCGAGCTCAAGCTTCGAATTCCCGACCATGCCGTCGGAGAAGACCTTCAA
GCAGCGCCGCACCTTCGAACAAAGAGTAGAAGATGTCCGACTTATTCGAGAGCAGCATCCAACCAAAATC
CCGGTGATAATAGAACGATACAAGGGTGAGAAGCAGCTTCCTGTTCTGGATAAAACAAAGTTCCTTGTAC
CTGACCATGTCAACATGAGTGAGCTCATCAAGATAATTAGAAGGCGCTTACAGCTCAATGCTAATCAGGC
CTTCTTCCTGTTGGTGAACGGACACAGCATGGTCAGCGTCTCCACACCAATCTCAGAGGTGTATGAGAGT
GAGAAAGATGAAGATGGATTCCTGTACATGGTCTATGCCTCCCAGGAGACGTTCGGGATGAAATTGTCAG
TGCAGGATCCACCGGATCTAGATAACTGATCATAATCAGCCATACCACATTTGTAGAGGTTTTACTTGCT
TTAAAAAACCTCCCACACCTCCCCCTGAACCTGAAACATAAAATGAATGCAATTGTTGTTGTTAACTTGT
TTATTGCAGCTTATAATGGTTACAAATAAAGCAATAGCATCACAAATTTCACAAATAAAGCATTTTTTTC
ACTGCATTCTAGTTGTGGTTTGTCCAAACTCATCAATGTATCTTAACGCGTAAATTGTAAGCGTTAATAT
TTTGTTAAAATTCGCGTTAAATTTTTGTTAAATCAGCTCATTTTTTAACCAATAGGCCGAAATCGGCAAA
ATCCCTTATAAATCAAAAGAATAGACCGAGATAGGGT
[37 nt withheld, positions 808-844]
AAAGAACGTGGACTCCAACGTCAAAGGGCGAAAA
