>Addgene plasmid #24920 | pEGFP-LC3 (human) | addgene partial sequence | sequence record 112218 | CMV-F 5'-CGCAAATGGGCGGTAGGCGTG-3'
AGCAGAGCTGGTTTAGTGAACCGTCAGATCCGCTAGCGCTACCGGTCGCCACCATGGTGAGCAAGGGCGA
GGAGCTGTTCACCGGGGTGGTGCCCATCCTGGTCGAGCTGGACGGCGACGTAAACGGCCACAAGTTCAGC
GTGTCCGGCGAGGGCGAGGGCGATGCCACCTACGGCAAGCTGACCCTGAAGTTCATCTGCACCACCGGCA
AGCTGCCCGTGCCCTGGCCCACCCTCGTGACCACCCTGACCTACGGCGTGCAGTGCTTCAGCCGCTACCC
CGACCACATGAAGCAGCACGACTTCTTCAAGTCCGCCATGCCCGAAGGCTACGTCCAGGAGCGCACCATC
TTCTTCAAGGACGACGGCAACTACAAGACCCGCGCCGAGGTGAAGTTCGAGGGCGACACCCTGGTGAACC
GCATCGAGCTAAAGGGCATCGACTTCAAGGAGGACGGCAACATCCTGGGGCACAAGCTGGAGTACAACTA
CAACAGCCACAACGTCTATATCATGGCCGACAAGCAGAAGAACGGCATCAAGGTGAACTTCAAGATCCGC
CACAACATCGAGGACGGCAGCGTGCAGCTCGCCGACCACTACCAGCAGAACACCCCCATCGGCGACGGCC
CCGTGCTGCTGCCCGACAACCACTACCTGAGCACCCAGTCCGCCCTGAGCAAAGACCCCAACGAGAAGCG
CGATCACATGGTCCTGCTGGAGTTCGTGACCGCCGCCGGGATCACTCTCGGCATGGACGAGCTGTACAAG
TCCGGCCGGACTCAGATCTCGAGCTCAAGCTTCGAATTCCCGACCATGCCGTCGGAGAAGACCTTCAAGC
AGCGCCGCACCTTCGAACAAAGAGTAGAAGATGTCCGACTTATTCGAGAGCAGCATCCAACCAAAATCCC
GGTGATAATAGAACGATACAAGGGTGAGAAGCAGCTTCCTGTTCTGGATAAAACAA
