>Addgene plasmid #24920 | pEGFP-LC3 (human) | addgene partial sequence | sequence record 112221 | F1ori-F 5'-GTGGACTCTTGTTCCAAACTGG-3'
TCTCGGTCTATTCTTTTGATTTATAAGGGATTTTGCCGATTTCGGCCTATTGGTTAAAAAATGAGCTGAT
TTAACAAAAATTTAACGCGAATTTTAACAAAATATTAACGCTTACAATTTACGCGTTAAGATACATTGAT
GAGTTTGGACAAACCACAACTAGAATGCAGTGAAAAAAATGCTTTATTTGTGAAATTTGTGATGCTATTG
CTTTATTTGTAACCATTATAAGCTGCAATAAACAAGTTAACAACAACAATTGCATTCATTTTATGTTTCA
GGTTCAGGGGGAGGTGTGGGAGGTTTTTTAAAGCAAGTAAAACCTCTACAAATGTGGTATGGCTGATTAT
GATCAGTTATCTAGATCCGGTGGATCCTGCACTGACAATTTCATCCCGAACGTCTCCTGGGAGGCATAGA
CCATGTACAGGAATCCATCTTCATCTTTCTCACTCTCATACACCTCTGAGATTGGTGTGGAGACGCTGAC
CATGCTGTGTCCGTTCACCAACAGGAAGAAGGCCTGATTAGCATTGAGCTGTAAGCGCCTTCTAATTATC
TTGATGAGCTCACTCATGTTGACATGGTCAGGTACAAGGAACTTTGTTTTATCCAGAACAGGAAGCTGCT
TCTCACCCTTGTATCGTTCTATTATCACCGGGATTTTGGTTGGATGCTGCTCTCGAATAAGTCGGACATC
TTCTACTCTTTGTTCGAAGGTGCGGCGCTGCTTGAAGGTCTTCTCCGACGGCATGGTCGGGAATTCGAAG
CTTGAGCTCGAGATCTGAGTCCGGCCGGACTTGTACAGCTCGTCCATGCCGAGAGTGATCCCGGCGGCGG
TCACGAACTCCAGCAGGACCATGTGATCGCGCTTCTCGTTGGGGTCTTTGCTCAGGGCGGACTGGGTGCT
CAGGTAGTGGTTGTCGGGCAGCAGCACGGGGCCGTC
