>Addgene plasmid #24920 | pEGFP-LC3 (human) | addgene partial sequence | sequence record 146206 | SV40pA-R 5'-GAAATTTGTGATGCTATTGC-3'
GTTAACAACAACAATTGCATTCATTTTATGTTTCAGGTTCAGGGGGAGGTGTGGGAGGTTTTTTAAAGCA
AGTAAAACCTCTACAAATGTGGTATGGCTGATTATGATCAGTTATCTAGATCCGGTGGATCCTGCACTGA
CAATTTCATCCCGAACGTCTCCTGGGAGGCATAGACCATGTACAGGAATCCATCTTCATCTTTCTCACTC
TCATACACCTCTGAGATTGGTGTGGAGACGCTGACCATGCTGTGTCCGTTCACCAACAGGAAGAAGGCCT
GATTAGCATTGAGCTGTAAGCGCCTTCTAATTATCTTGATGAGCTCACTCATGTTGACATGGTCAGGTAC
AAGGAACTTTGTTTTATCCAGAACAGGAAGCTGCTTCTCACCCTTGTATCGTTCTATTATCACCGGGATT
TTGGTTGGATGCTGCTCTCGAATAAGTCGGACATCTTCTACTCTTTGTTCGAAGGTGCGGCGCTGCTTGA
AGGTCTTCTCCGACGGCATGGTCGGGAATTCGAAGCTTGAGCTCGAGATCTGAGTCCGGCCGGACTTGTA
CAGCTCGTCCATGCCGAGAGTGATCCCGGCGGCGGTCACGAACTCCAGCAGGACCATGTGATCGCGCTTC
TCGTTGGGGTCTTTGCTCAGGGCGGACTGGGTGCTCAGGTAGTGGTTGTCGGGCAGCAGCACGGGGCCGT
CGCCGATGGGGGTGTTCTGCTGGTAGTGGTCGGCGAGCTGCACGCTGCCGTCCTCGATGTTGTGGCGGAT
CTTGAAGTTCACCTTGATGCCGTTCTTCTGCTTGTC
